Addgene plasmid #184815: pDestTol2-QUAS:NLS-GFP-he1.1:CFP
Purpose: Used to generate the Tg(QUAS:NLS-GFP; he1.1:CFP)c682 transgenic line
Depositing lab: Marnie Halpern. Depositing organization: Dartmouth College and Medical School. Publication: Genetically defined nucleus incertus neurons differ in connectivity and function. Spikol ED, Cheng J, Macurak M, Subedi A, Halpern ME. Elife. 2024 May 31;12:RP89516. doi: 10.7554/eLife.89516. PubMed 38819436.
Backbone
  Vector backbone: pDestTol2
  Backbone size w/o insert (bp): 5883
  Total vector size (bp): 6948
  Vector type: zebrafish Tol2 transgenesis
Growth in bacteria
  Bacterial resistance: Ampicillin, 100 μg/mL
  Growth temperature: 37°C
  Growth strain: DH5alpha
  Copy number: Unknown
Gene/Insert
  Gene/Insert name: QUAS:NLS-GFP-pA; he1.1:CFP
  Insert size (bp): 2389
  Tag / fusion protein: NLS-GFP
  Cloning method: Gateway Cloning
  Sequencing primers: 5′ M13R
Terms and licenses: Academic/Nonprofit Terms; Industry Terms: Not Available to Industry
Depositor comments: Please visit https://www.biorxiv.org/content/10.1101/2022.04.07.487414v1 for bioRxiv preprint.
How to cite: pDestTol2-QUAS:NLS-GFP-he1.1:CFP was a gift from Marnie Halpern (Addgene plasmid # 184815 ; http://n2t.net/addgene:184815 ; RRID:Addgene_184815)
