[The description below was written by a language model from this plasmid's Addgene catalogue record and pLannotate feature annotations shown in this document.]
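Description:
pDestTol2-QUAS:NLS-GFP-he1.1:CFP is a zebrafish Tol2 transposon transgenesis plasmid assembled by multisite Gateway cloning into the pDestTol2 backbone. It is maintained in E. coli through a high-copy ColE1/pUC-type origin and selected with ampicillin via the AmpR (β-lactamase) gene. pBluescript-derived remnants such as a partial M13/f1 origin, the lac promoter/operator and a T3 promoter are also present. The Tol2 arms are not labelled as such in the feature table. However, a fragment annotated as medaka tyrosinase lies next to the cassette, which probably reflects Tol2-flanking sequence, since Tol2 was originally found in that medaka locus. The catalogue gives a total size of 6,948 bp, whereas the sequenced record is 7,253 nt, a discrepancy the record does not explain.

The payload consists of two expression units bounded by attB4, attB1, attB2 and attB3 recombination scars. In the first, QUAS elements, which are the binding sites for the QF transcriptional activator of the Neurospora-derived Q system, sit upstream of a minimal TATA-box promoter between attB4 and attB1. They drive EGFP fused to a nuclear localisation signal, followed by a polyadenylation signal, so GFP marks the nuclei only of cells that express QF. The QUAS repeats and the NLS are named in the catalogue entry but not individually annotated. The second unit expresses ECFP from the he1.1 (hatching enzyme) promoter, according to the construct name, and is followed by polyadenylation sequences. Markers of this kind give a transient hatching-gland signal in embryos that allows carriers to be identified independently of QF activity. The plasmid was used to generate the Tg(QUAS:NLS-GFP; he1.1:CFP)c682 reporter line, in work on genetically defined nucleus incertus neurons.
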