Features (pLannotate 1.2.2; 26 found; start..end, strand, type, name):
      7..228     -  rep_origin     M13 ori (fragment) (sequence partly withheld): M13 bacteriophage origin of replication; arrow indicates direction of (+) strand synthesis
    228..515     +  CDS            tyr (fragment) (sequence partly withheld): TYRO_ORYLA - Also known as tyro. Experimental evidence at transcript level: Swiss-Prot protein existence level 2. This is a copper-containing oxidase that functions in the formation of pigments such as melanins and other polyphenolic compounds. From Oryzias latipes (Japanese rice fish) (Japanese killifish).
   1097..1117    +  protein_bind   attB4: mutant version of attB; core recombination site for the Gateway® BP reaction BP Clonase™
   1226..1243    +  promoter       minP (fragment): minimal TATA-box promoter with low basal activity
   1309..1329    +  protein_bind   attB1: mutant version of attB; core recombination site for the Gateway® BP reaction BP Clonase™
   1410..2129    +  CDS            EGFP: the original enhanced GFP (Yang et al., 1996) mammalian codon-optimized
   2134..2154    -  protein_bind   attB2: mutant version of attB; core recombination site for the Gateway® BP reaction BP Clonase™
   2155..2289    -  polyA_signal   SV40 poly(A) signal: SV40 polyadenylation signal
   2800..2827    +  misc_feature   MCS (fragment): multiple cloning site
   2836..3555    +  CDS            ECFP: enhanced CFP mammalian codon-optimized
   3572..3655    +  CDS            large T antigen (fragment): large T antigen from SV40 (simian virus 40)
   3697..3887    +  polyA_signal   hGH poly(A) signal (fragment): human growth hormone polyadenylation signal
   3924..4035    +  polyA_signal   bGH poly(A) signal: bovine growth hormone polyadenylation signal
   4150..4170    -  protein_bind   attB3: mutant version of attB; core recombination site for the Gateway® BP reaction BP Clonase™
   4174..4194    +  CDS            lacZα (fragment): LacZα fragment of β-galactosidase; lacZ fragment
   4210..4344    -  polyA_signal   SV40 poly(A) signal: SV40 polyadenylation signal
   4367..4450    -  CDS            large T antigen (fragment): large T antigen from SV40 (simian virus 40)
   5016..5056    -  misc_feature   MCS (fragment): pBluescript multiple cloning site
   5069..5087    -  promoter       T3 promoter: promoter for bacteriophage T3 RNA polymerase
   5132..5148    -  protein_bind   lac operator: The lac repressor binds to the lac operator to inhibit transcription in E. coli. This inhibition can be relieved by adding lactose or isopropyl-β-D-thiogalactopyranoside (IPTG). lac repressor encoded by lacI
   5156..5186    -  promoter       lac promoter: promoter for the E. coli lac operon
   5201..5222    -  protein_bind   CAP binding site: CAP binding activates transcription in the presence of cAMP. E. coli catabolite activator protein
   5235..5327    -  CDS            lacI (fragment): lac repressor; lacI; The lac repressor binds to the lac operator to inhibit transcription in E. coli. This inhibition can be relieved by adding lactose or isopropyl-β-D-thiogalactopyranoside (IPTG).
   5510..6098    -  rep_origin     ori: high-copy-number ColE1/pMB1/pBR322/pUC origin of replication
   6269..7129    -  CDS            AmpR: β-lactamase; bla; confers resistance to ampicillin, carbenicillin, and related antibiotics
   7130..7234    -  promoter       AmpR promoter: bla
>Addgene plasmid #184815 | pDestTol2-QUAS:NLS-GFP-he1.1:CFP | addgene full sequence | sequence record 366106 | Addgene NGS Result
CCACCTAAATTGTAAGCGTTAATATTTTGTTAAAATTCGCGTTAAATTTTTGTTAAATCAGCTCATTTTT
TAACCAATAGGCCGAAATCGGCAAAATCCCTTATAAATCAAAAGAATAGACCGAGATAGGGT
[37 nt withheld, positions 133-169]
AAAGAACGTGGACTCCAACGTCAAAGG
[32 nt withheld, positions 197-228]
GCTGGCTAAGAACTCATCAGCCTCCCCGGTCCATCTACCCACGTACCAATGCACCAATTGGCCACAATGA
CGGCTACTACATGGTGCCATTCCTTCCTCTTTATAGGAATGGAGACTACCTCCTGTCCAACAATGCTCTT
GGATACGAGTACGCCTACCTGTTGGACCCAGGTCATTGCACAACACCAGAAATGCCCTCTGATCTGCAAA
AGACGTGAATATCTGTTCAGACACCCATATCCACTCTGTTCCACACAGGTCAGAGGTTTGTCCAGGAGTT
CTTGACAGAGGTGTAAAAAGTACTCAAAAATTTTACTCAAGTGAAAGTACAAGTACTTAGGGAAAATTTT
ACTCAATTAAAAGTAAAAGTATCTGGCTAGAATCTTACTTGAGTAAAAGTAAAAAAGTACTCCATTAAAA
TTGTACTTGAGTATTAAGGAAGTAAAAGTAAAAGCAAGAAAGAAAACTAGAGATTCTTGTTTAAGCTTTT
AATCTCAAAAAACATTAAATGAAATGCATACAAGGTTTTATCCTGCTTTAGAACTGTTTGTATTTAATTA
TCAAACTATAAGACAGACAATCTAATGCCAGTACACGCTACTCAAAGTTGTAAAACCTCAGATTTAACTT
CAGTAGAAGCTGATTCTCAAAATTGTTAGTGTCAAGCCTAGCTCTTTTGGGGCTGAAAAGCAATCCTGCA
GTGCTGAAAAGCCTCTCACAGGCAGCCGATGCGGGAAGAGGTGTATTAGTCTTGATAGAGAGGCTGCAAA
TAGCAGGAAACGTGAGCAGAGACTCCCTGGTGTCTGAAACACAGGCCAGATGGGCCCTCGAGCAGGAAAC
AGCTATGACCATGATTACGCCAAGCTATCAACTTTGTATAGAAAAGTTGGGGTAATCGCTTATCCTCGGA
TAAACAATTATCCTCACGGGTAATCGCTTATCCGCTCGGGTAATCGCTTATCCTCGGGTAATCGCTTATC
CTTGCAAGGGTCGACTCTAGAGGGTATATAATGGATCCCATCGCGTCTCAGCCTCACTTTGAGCTCCTCC
ACACGAATTCCCTCGACCTCGAAGACGCGTCAAGTTTGTACAAAAAAGCAGGCTGGACCATGGCTCCAAA
GAAGAAGCGTAAGGTAAATCGATCGAATTCAAGGCCTCTCGAGCCTCTAGAAGGTGGCGGAATGGTGAGC
AAGGGCGAGGAGCTGTTCACCGGGGTGGTGCCCATCCTGGTCGAGCTGGACGGCGACGTAAACGGCCACA
AGTTCAGCGTGTCCGGCGAGGGCGAGGGCGATGCCACCTACGGCAAGCTGACCCTGAAGTTCATCTGCAC
CACCGGCAAGCTGCCCGTGCCCTGGCCCACCCTCGTGACCACCCTGACCTACGGCGTGCAGTGCTTCAGC
CGCTACCCCGACCACATGAAGCAGCACGACTTCTTCAAGTCCGCCATGCCCGAAGGCTACGTCCAGGAGC
GCACCATCTTCTTCAAGGACGACGGCAACTACAAGACCCGCGCCGAGGTGAAGTTCGAGGGCGACACCCT
GGTGAACCGCATCGAGCTGAAGGGCATCGACTTCAAGGAGGACGGCAACATCCTGGGGCACAAGCTGGAG
TACAACTACAACAGCCACAACGTCTATATCATGGCCGACAAGCAGAAGAACGGCATCAAGGTGAACTTCA
AGATCCGCCACAACATCGAGGACGGCAGCGTGCAGCTCGCCGACCACTACCAGCAGAACACCCCCATCGG
CGACGGCCCCGTGCTGCTGCCCGACAACCACTACCTGAGCACCCAGTCCGCCCTGAGCAAAGACCCCAAC
GAGAAGCGCGATCACATGGTCCTGCTGGAGTTCGTGACCGCCGCCGGGATCACTCTCGGCATGGACGAGC
TGTACAAGTAACACCCAGCTTTCTTGTACAAAGTGGGATCCAGACATGATAAGATACATTGATGAGTTTG
GACAAACCACAACTAGAATGCAGTGAAAAAAATGCTTTATTTGTGAAATTTGTGATGCTATTGCTTTATT
TGTAACCATTATAAGCTGCAATAAACAAGTTAACAACAACAATTGCATTCATTTTATGTTTCAGGTTCAG
GGGGAGGTGTGGGAGGTTTTTTTCAACCACTCCAGGCATAGCTAGAGCCACTGATGCATCTATAGAGCTG
AAGTAAAGATAGGGTTGATGCAAATCGATTTAGAATTTTCAATGTAGAAAAAACAAAATAAAAAGTCTAT
TCACTTGATGGATAGATTAGTCAAACAAACATAGAGTAGGCACTTCCCTTGACTCTGTAAACTTTTGGAT
TTAACAGATTGTGCACTCCTTTTAGTTAAACACATTAGTCCCTGAAAACTAAGACCCTAACCATAATCCC
ATTGTAGACCCACCTACTCGGGTGAATATAAAGCTCGCACAGATCATCTCACAGACATCAGACCTTGGCA
AAGGAGCATCCTGAACATCTCTACACACTGAGGCAACCCTAGGGCCGCCACCATGCTGTGTTGTATCAGA
AGAACAAAGCCTGTGGAGAAGAATGAGGAGGCTGACCAGGAACTGCAGAGCACGGTACCGCGGGCCCGGG
ATCCACCGGCCGCCACCATGGTGAGCAAGGGCGAGGAGCTGTTCACCGGGGTGGTGCCCATCCTGGTCGA
GCTGGACGGCGACGTAAACGGCCACAAGTTCAGCGTGTCCGGCGAGGGCGAGGGCGATGCCACCTACGGC
AAGCTGACCCTGAAGTTCATCTGCACCACCGGCAAGCTGCCCGTGCCCTGGCCCACCCTCGTGACCACCC
TGACCTGGGGCGTGCAGTGCTTCAGCCGCTACCCCGACCACATGAAGCAGCACGACTTCTTCAAGTCCGC
CATGCCCGAAGGCTACGTCCAGGAGCGCACCATCTTCTTCAAGGACGACGGCAACTACAAGACCCGCGCC
GAGGTGAAGTTCGAGGGCGACACCCTGGTGAACCGCATCGAGCTGAAGGGCATCGACTTCAAGGAGGACG
GCAACATCCTGGGGCACAAGCTGGAGTACAACTACATCAGCCACAACGTCTATATCACCGCCGACAAGCA
GAAGAACGGCATCAAGGCCAACTTCAAGATCCGCCACAACATCGAGGACGGCAGCGTGCAGCTCGCCGAC
CACTACCAGCAGAACACCCCCATCGGCGACGGCCCCGTGCTGCTGCCCGACAACCACTACCTGAGCACCC
AGTCCGCCCTGAGCAAAGACCCCAACGAGAAGCGCGATCACATGGTCCTGCTGGAGTTCGTGACCGCCGC
CGGGATCACTCTCGGCATGGACGAGCTGTACAAGTAAAGCGGCCGCGACTCTAGATCATAATCAGCCATA
CCACATTTGTAGAGGTTTTACTTGCTTTAAAAAACCTCCCACACCTCCCCCTGAACCTGAAACATAAAAT
GAATGCAATTGTTGTTGTTATCGAATTCTGCAGGAATTGGGTGGCATCCCTGTGACCCCTCCCCAGTGCC
TCTCCTGGCCCTGGAAGTTGCCACTCCAGTGCCCACCAGCCTTGTCCTAATAAAATTAAGTTGCATCATT
TTGTCTGACTAGGTGTCCTTCTATAATATTATGGGGTGGAGGGGGGTGGTATGGAGCAAGGGGCAAGTTG
GGAAGACAACCTGTAGGGCACGAGGGGGGGCCCGAAACCCGCTGATCAGCCTCGACTGTGCCTTCTAGTT
GCCAGCCATCTGTTGTTTGCCCCTCCCCCGTGCCTTCCTTGACCCTGGAAGGTGCCACTCCCACTGTCCT
TTCCTAATAAAATGAGGAAATTGCATCGCATTGTCTGAGTAGGTGTCATTCTATTCTGGGGGGTGGGGTG
GGGCAGGACAGCAAGGGGGAGGATTGGGAAGACAATAGCAAGGCATGCTGGGGATGCGGTGGGCTCTATG
GCAACTTTATTATACATAGTTGATAATTCACTGGCCGTCGTTTTACGGTACCATCGATGATGATCCAGAC
ATGATAAGATACATTGATGAGTTTGGACAAACCACAACTAGAATGCAGTGAAAAAAATGCTTTATTTGTG
AAATTTGTGATGCTATTGCTTTATTTGTAACCATTATAAGCTGCAATAAACAAGTTAACAACAACAATTG
CATTCATTTTATGTTTCAGGTTCAGGGGGAGGTGTGGGAGGTTTTTTAAAGCAAGTAAAACCTCTACAAA
TGTGGTATGGCTGATTATGATCCTCTAGATCAGATCTGCGAAGATACGGCCACGGGTGCTCTTGATCCTG
TGGCTGATTTTGGACTGTGCTGCTCGCAGCTGCTGATGAATCACATACTTCCTCCATTTTCTTCCACTGA
TTGACTGTTATAATTTCCCTAATTTCCAGGTCAAGGTGCTGTGCATTGTGGTAATAGATGTGACATGACG
TCACTTCCAAAGGACCAATGAACATGTCTGACCAATTTCATATAATGTGAAAACGATTTTCATAGGCAGA
ATAAATAACATTTAAATTAAACTGGGCATCAGCGCAATTCAATTGGTTTGGTAATAGCAAGGGAAAATAG
AATGAAGTGATCTCCAAAAAATAAGTACTTTTTGACTGTAAATAAAATTGTAAGGAGTAAAAAGTACTTT
TTTTTCTAAAAAAATGTAATTAAGTAAAAGTAAAAGTATTGATTTTTAATTGTACTCAAGTAAAGTAAAA
ATCCCCAAAAATAATACTTAAGTACAGTAATCAAGTAAAATTACTCAAGTACTTTACACCTCTGGTTCTT
GACCCCCTACCTTCAGCAAGCCCAGCAGATCCACTAGTTCTAGAGCGGCCGCCACCGCGGTGGAGCTCCA
GCTTTTGTTCCCTTTAGTGAGGGTTAATTGCGCGCTTGGCGTAATCATGGTCATAGCTGTTTCCTGTGTG
AAATTGTTATCCGCTCACAATTCCACACAACATACGAGCCGGAAGCATAAAGTGTAAAGCCTGGGGTGCC
TAATGAGTGAGCTAACTCACATTAATTGCGTTGCGCTCACTGCCCGCTTTCCAGTCGGGAAACCTGTCGT
GCCAGCTGCATTAATGAATCGGCCAACGCGCGGGGAGAGGCGGTTTGCGTATTGGGCGCTCTTCCGCTTC
CTCGCTCACTGACTCGCTGCGCTCGGTCGTTCGGCTGCGGCGAGCGGTATCAGCTCACTCAAAGGCGGTA
ATACGGTTATCCACAGAATCAGGGGATAACGCAGGAAAGAACATGTGAGCAAAAGGCCAGCAAAAGGCCA
GGAACCGTAAAAAGGCCGCGTTGCTGGCGTTTTTCCATAGGCTCCGCCCCCCTGACGAGCATCACAAAAA
TCGACGCTCAAGTCAGAGGTGGCGAAACCCGACAGGACTATAAAGATACCAGGCGTTTCCCCCTGGAAGC
TCCCTCGTGCGCTCTCCTGTTCCGACCCTGCCGCTTACCGGATACCTGTCCGCCTTTCTCCCTTCGGGAA
GCGTGGCGCTTTCTCATAGCTCACGCTGTAGGTATCTCAGTTCGGTGTAGGTCGTTCGCTCCAAGCTGGG
CTGTGTGCACGAACCCCCCGTTCAGCCCGACCGCTGCGCCTTATCCGGTAACTATCGTCTTGAGTCCAAC
CCGGTAAGACACGACTTATCGCCACTGGCAGCAGCCACTGGTAACAGGATTAGCAGAGCGAGGTATGTAG
GCGGTGCTACAGAGTTCTTGAAGTGGTGGCCTAACTACGGCTACACTAGAAGAACAGTATTTGGTATCTG
CGCTCTGCTGAAGCCAGTTACCTTCGGAAAAAGAGTTGGTAGCTCTTGATCCGGCAAACAAACCACCGCT
GGTAGCGGTGGTTTTTTTGTTTGCAAGCAGCAGATTACGCGCAGAAAAAAAGGATCTCAAGAAGATCCTT
TGATCTTTTCTACGGGGTCTGACGCTCAGTGGAACGAAAACTCACGTTAAGGCATTTTGGTCATGAGATT
ATCAAAAAGGATCTTCACCTAGATCCTTTTAAATTAAAAATGAAGTTTTAAATCAATCTAAAGTATATAT
GAGTAAACTTGGTCTGACAGTTACCAATGCTTAATAAGTGAGGCACCTATCTCAGCGATCTGTCTATTTC
GTTCATCCATAGTTGCCTGACTCCCCGTCGTGTAGATAACTACGATACGGGAGGGCTTACCATCTGGCCC
CAGTGCTGCAATGATACCGCGAGACCCACGCTCACCGGCTCCAGATTTATCAGCAATAAACCAGCCAGCC
GGAAGGGCCGAGCGCAGAAGTGGTCCTGCAACTTTATCCGCCTCCATCCAGTCTATTAATTGTTGCCGGG
AAGCTAGAGTAAGTAGTTCGCCAGTTAATAGTTTGCGCAACGTTGTTGCCATTGCTACAGGCATCGTGGT
GTCACGCTCGTCGTTTGGTATGGCTTCATTCAGCTCCGGTTCCCAACGATCAAGGCGAGTTACATGATCC
CCCATGTTGTGCAAAAAAGCGGTTAGCTCCTTCGGTCCTCCGATCGTTGTCAGAAGTAAGTTGGCCGCAG
TGTTATCACTCATGGTTATGGCAGCACTGCATAATTCTCTTACTGTCATGCCATCCGTAAGATGCTTTTC
TGTGACTGGTGAGTACTCAACCAAGTCATTCTGAGAATAGTGTATGCGGCGACCGAGTTGCTCTTGCCCG
GCGTCAATACGGGATAATACCGCGCCACATAGCAGAACTTTAAAAGTGCTCATCATTGGAAAACGTTCTT
CGGGGCGAAAACTCTCAAGGATCTTACCGCTGTTGAGATCCAGTTCGATGTAACCCACTCGTGCACCCAA
CTGATCTTCAGCATCTTTTACTTTCACCAGCGTTTCTGGGTGAGCAAAAACAGGAAGGCAAAATGCCGCA
AAAAAGGGAATAAGGGCGACACGGAAATGTTGAATACTCATACTCTTCCTTTTTCAATATTATTGAAGCA
TTTATCAGGGTTATTGTCTCATGAGCGGATACATATTTGAATGTATTTAGAAAAATAAACAAATAGGGGT
TCCGCGCACATTTCCCCGAAAAGTG
